Addgene plasmid #222039: pVP088
Purpose: MultiGreen 1.0 HG entry vector containing filler sequence.
Depositing lab: Wayne Parrott. Depositing organization: University of Georgia. Publication: MultiGreen: A multiplexing architecture for GreenGate cloning. Pennetti VJ, LaFayette PR, Parrott WA. PLoS One. 2024 Sep 18;19(9):e0306008. doi: 10.1371/journal.pone.0306008. eCollection 2024. PubMed 39292669.
Backbone
  Vector backbone: pGGC000
  Vector type: Synthetic Biology ; GreenGate compatible cloning vector
Growth in bacteria
  Bacterial resistance: Ampicillin, 100 μg/mL
  Growth temperature: 37°C
  Growth strain: DH5alpha
  Copy number: High Copy
Gene/Insert
  Gene/Insert name: Filler
  Species: Synthetic
  Cloning method: Golden Gate
  Sequencing primers: 5′ n/a
Terms and licenses: Academic/Nonprofit Terms; Industry Terms
How to cite: pVP088 was a gift from Wayne Parrott (Addgene plasmid # 222039 ; http://n2t.net/addgene:222039 ; RRID:Addgene_222039)
