[The description below was written by a language model from this plasmid's Addgene catalogue record and pLannotate feature annotations shown in this document.]
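Description:
pVP088 is a small (about 2.7 kb) entry vector for the MultiGreen 1.0 system, a multiplexing extension of GreenGate cloning. GreenGate is a Golden Gate-style method in which type IIS restriction enzymes release modules from entry plasmids with defined overhangs so that they assemble in a fixed order into a destination vector. The plasmid is built on the pGGC000 GreenGate entry backbone and is classed as a synthetic biology, GreenGate-compatible cloning vector. It is propagated in E. coli from a high-copy ColE1/pUC-type origin and selected with ampicillin through a β-lactamase gene driven by its own promoter.

The insert is a synthetic "filler" sequence installed by Golden Gate cloning and designated for the "HG" position of the MultiGreen architecture. The record does not describe the filler's composition or length, and the feature table does not annotate it as a distinct element. By position it most likely lies in the short interval between the SP6 and T7 promoters, which face each other across the plasmid's numbering origin. A filler module of this kind generally serves as a functionally inert placeholder, occupying a slot so that the overhang chain is completed when no functional part is needed there. The record itself states only that the vector contains filler sequence.

The remaining annotations are remnants of the pUC/pGEM-style cloning backbone: the CAP binding site, lac promoter and operator, a lacZα fragment, and short fragments of lacI, rop and the bom region. None of these appears to form an intended expression unit. No plant or eukaryotic promoters, reporters or selection markers are annotated, consistent with a purely bacterial assembly intermediate.
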