Features (pLannotate 1.2.2; 12 found; start..end, strand, type, name):
     78..96      -  promoter       T7 promoter: promoter for bacteriophage T7 RNA polymerase
     98..250     +  CDS            lacZα (fragment): LacZα fragment of β-galactosidase; lacZ fragment
    256..355     -  misc_feature   bom (fragment): basis of mobility region from pBR322
    457..492     -  CDS            rop (fragment): Rop protein, which maintains plasmids at low copy number; rop
    587..691     +  promoter       AmpR promoter: bla
    692..1545    +  CDS            AmpR: β-lactamase; bla; confers resistance to ampicillin, carbenicillin, and related antibiotics
   1716..2304    +  rep_origin     ori: high-copy-number ColE1/pMB1/pBR322/pUC origin of replication
   2487..2579    +  CDS            lacI (fragment): lac repressor; lacI; The lac repressor binds to the lac operator to inhibit transcription in E. coli. This inhibition can be relieved by adding lactose or isopropyl-β-D-thiogalactopyranoside (IPTG).
   2592..2613    +  protein_bind   CAP binding site: CAP binding activates transcription in the presence of cAMP. E. coli catabolite activator protein
   2628..2658    +  promoter       lac promoter: promoter for the E. coli lac operon
   2666..2682    +  protein_bind   lac operator: The lac repressor binds to the lac operator to inhibit transcription in E. coli. This inhibition can be relieved by adding lactose or isopropyl-β-D-thiogalactopyranoside (IPTG). lac repressor encoded by lacI
   2696..2714    +  promoter       SP6 promoter: promoter for bacteriophage SP6 RNA polymerase
>Addgene plasmid #222039 | pVP088 | addgene full sequence | sequence record 438019 | Addgene NGS Result
TAGGACCTAGAGACGAGTCGAGGACGTGCCAGCTCAACGAGTGGCCGTCTCTGTATGTATTGAGACCGAA
TTCTCGCCCTATAGTGAGTCGTATTACCTGGCCGTCGTTTTACAACGTCGTGACTGGGAAAACCCTGGCG
TTACCCAACTTAATCGCCTTGCAGCACATCCCCCTTTCGCCAGCTGGCGTAATAGCGAAGAGGCCCGCAC
CGATCGCCCTTCCCAACAGTTGCGCAGCCTGAATGGCGAATGGCGCCTGATGCGGTATTTTCTCCTTACG
CATCTGTGCGGTATTTCACACCGCATATGGTGCACTCTCAGTACAATCTGCTCTGATGCCGCATAGTTAA
GCCAGCCCCGACACCCGCCAACACCCGCTGACGCGCCCTGACGGGCTTGTCTGCTCCCGGCATCCGCTTA
CAGACAAGCTGTGACCGTCTCCGGGAGCTGCATGTGTCAGAGGTTTTCACCGTCATCACCGAAACGCGCG
AGACGAAAGGGCCTCGTGATACGCCTATTTTTATAGGTTAATGTCATGATAATAATGGTTTCTTAGACGT
CAGGTGGCACTTTTCGGGGAAATGTGCGCGGAACCCCTATTTGTTTATTTTTCTAAATACATTCAAATAT
GTATCCGCTCATGAGACAATAACCCTGATAAATGCTTCAATAATATTGAAAAAGGAAGAGTATGAGTATT
CAACATTTCCGTGTCGCCCTTATTCCCTTTTTTGCGGCATTTTGCCTTCCTGTTTTTGCTCACCCAGAAA
CGCTGGTGAAAGTAAAAGATGCTGAAGATCAGTTGGGTGCACGAGTGGGTTACATCGAACTGGATCTCAA
CAGCGGTAAGATCCTTGAGAGTTTTCGCCCCGAAGAACGTTTTCCAATGATGAGCACTTTTAAAGTTCTG
CTATGTGGCGCGGTATTATCCCGTATTGACGCCGGGCAAGAGCAACTCGGTCGCCGCATACACTATTCTC
AGAATGACTTGGTTGAGTACTCACCAGTCACAGAAAAGCATCTTACGGATGGCATGACAGTAAGAGAATT
ATGCAGTGCTGCCATAACCATGAGTGATAACACTGCGGCCAACTTACTTCTGACAACGATCGGAGGACCG
AAGGAGCTAACCGCTTTTTTGCACAACATGGGGGATCATGTAACTCGCCTTGATCGTTGGGAACCGGAGC
TGAATGAAGCCATACCAAACGACGAGCGTGACACCACGATGCCTGTAGCAATGGCAACAACGTTGCGCAA
ACTATTAACTGGCGAACTACTTACTCTAGCTTCCCGGCAACAATTAATAGACTGGATGGAGGCGGATAAA
GTTGCAGGACCACTTCTGCGCTCGGCCCTTCCGGCTGGCTGGTTTATTGCTGATAAATCTGGAGCCGGTG
AGCGTGGGGTATCATTGCAGCACTGGGGCCAGATGGTAAGCCCTCCCGTATCGTAGTTATCTACACGACG
GGGAGTCAGGCAACTATGGATGAACGAAATAGACAGATCGCTGAGATAGGTGCCTCACTGATTAAGCATT
GGTAACTGTCAGACCAAGTTTACTCATATATACTTTAGATTGATTTAAAACTTCATTTTTAATTTAAAAG
GATCTAGGTGAAGATCCTTTTTGATAATCTCATGACCAAAATCCCTTAACGTGAGTTTTCGTTCCACTGA
GCGTCAGACCCCGTAGAAAAGATCAAAGGATCTTCTTGAGATCCTTTTTTTCTGCGCGTAATCTGCTGCT
TGCAAACAAAAAAACCACCGCTACCAGCGGTGGTTTGTTTGCCGGATCAAGAGCTACCAACTCTTTTTCC
GAAGGTAACTGGCTTCAGCAGAGCGCAGATACCAAATACTGTTCTTCTAGTGTAGCCGTAGTTAGGCCAC
CACTTCAAGAACTCTGTAGCACCGCCTACATACCTCGCTCTGCTAATCCTGTTACCAGTGGCTGCTGCCA
GTGGCGATAAGTCGTGTCTTACCGGGTTGGACTCAAGACGATAGTTACCGGATAAGGCGCAGCGGTCGGG
CTGAACGGGGGGTTCGTGCACACAGCCCAGCTTGGAGCGAACGACCTACACCGAACTGAGATACCTACAG
CGTGAGCTATGAGAAAGCGCCACGCTTCCCGAAGGGAGAAAGGCGGACAGGTATCCGGTAAGCGGCAGGG
TCGGAACAGGAGAGCGCACGAGGGAGCTTCCAGGGGGAAACGCCTGGTATCTTTATAGTCCTGTCGGGTT
TCGCCACCTCTGACTTGAGCGTCGATTTTTGTGATGCTCGTCAGGGGGGCGGAGCCTATGGAAAAACGCC
AGCAACGCGGCCTTTTTACGGTTCCTGGCCTTTTGCTGGCCTTTTGCTCACATGTTCTTTCCTGCGTTAT
CCCCTGATTCTGTGGATAACCGTATTACCGCCTTTGAGTGAGCTGATACCGCTCGCCGCAGCCGAACGAC
CGAGCGCAGCGAGTCAGTGAGCGAGGAAGCGGAAGAGCGCCCAATACGCAAACCGCCTCTCCCCGCGCGT
TGGCCGATTCATTAATGCAGCTGGCACGACAGGTTTCCCGACTGGAAAGCGGGCAGTGAGCGCAACGCAA
TTAATGTGAGTTAGCTCACTCATTAGGCACCCCAGGCTTTACACTTTATGCTTCCGGCTCGTATGTTGTG
TGGAATTGTGAGCGGATAACAATTTCACACGAGCTATTTAGGTGACACTATAGAAGTGAAGCTTGGTCTC
A
